Addgene plasmid #235203: pCMV-COX8 MTS-3xFlag-TALE array-TadA8e(V106W, V28F)-P2A-mCherry-UTR
Purpose: Plasmids for constructing mitoBEs v2
Depositing lab: Wensheng Wei. Depositing organization: Peking University. Publication: Precise modelling of mitochondrial diseases using optimized mitoBEs. Zhang X, Zhang X, Ren J, Li J, Wei X, Yu Y, Yi Z, Wei W. Nature. 2025 Jan 22. doi: 10.1038/s41586-024-08469-8. PubMed 39843744.
Backbone
  Vector backbone: pCMV vector
  Total vector size (bp): 5347
  Vector type: Mammalian Expression
Growth in bacteria
  Bacterial resistance: Ampicillin, 100 μg/mL
  Growth temperature: 37°C
  Growth strain: DH5alpha
  Copy number: High Copy
Gene/Insert
  Gene/Insert name: COX8 MTS-3xFlag-TALE array-TadA8e(V106W, V28F)-P2A-mCherry-UTR
Terms and licenses: Academic/Nonprofit Terms; Industry Terms: Not Available to Industry
How to cite: pCMV-COX8 MTS-3xFlag-TALE array-TadA8e(V106W, V28F)-P2A-mCherry-UTR was a gift from Wensheng Wei (Addgene plasmid # 235203 ; http://n2t.net/addgene:235203 ; RRID:Addgene_235203)
