[The description below was written by a language model from this plasmid's Addgene catalogue record and pLannotate feature annotations shown in this document.]
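Description:
pCMV-COX8 MTS-3xFlag-TALE array-TadA8e(V106W, V28F)-P2A-mCherry-UTR is a 5,347 bp mammalian expression plasmid on a pCMV backbone, deposited as a building block for assembling second-generation mitochondrial base editors (mitoBEs v2). It is maintained in E. coli through a high-copy ColE1/pUC-type origin and selected with ampicillin via the β-lactamase gene and its native promoter. No mammalian selection marker is annotated. Only short remnants of an SV40 promoter, a pBluescript MCS, lac regulatory elements and lacI appear in the backbone.

Expression is driven by the CMV immediate-early enhancer and promoter. A T7 promoter lies just upstream of the coding region and could support in vitro transcription. The open reading frame begins with the mitochondrial targeting sequence of human COX8A, which directs the fusion protein into the mitochondrial matrix. This is followed by a 3xFLAG epitope for detection. Next comes a TALE-derived segment, annotated as a roughly 540 bp fragment matching Xanthomonas AvrXa10. Its short length, together with the stated purpose, suggests a scaffold into which a user-defined repeat array is cloned rather than a complete DNA-binding array, though the record does not say this explicitly. The TALE portion is fused to TadA8e, an evolved E. coli tRNA adenosine deaminase that acts on DNA, here carrying the V106W and V28F substitutions. A P2A peptide, named in the construct title but not annotated, links this to mCherry, so transfected cells co-express a separate red fluorescent reporter. Downstream, the name indicates a UTR element whose identity is not stated, and only a fragment of the bGH polyadenylation signal is annotated. The construct is intended for programmable A-to-G editing of mitochondrial DNA, as used in modelling mitochondrial diseases.
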