Features (pLannotate 1.2.2; 19 found; start..end, strand, type, name):
    132..335     +  promoter       CMV promoter: human cytomegalovirus (CMV) immediate early promoter
    377..395     +  promoter       T7 promoter: promoter for bacteriophage T7 RNA polymerase
    433..516     +  CDS            COX8A (fragment): COX8A_HUMAN - Also known as COX8, COX8L. Experimental evidence at protein level: Swiss-Prot protein existence level 1. Component of the cytochrome c oxidase, the last enzyme in the mitochondrial electron transport chain which drives oxidative phosphorylation. The respiratory chain contains 3 multisubunit complexes succinate dehydrogenase (complex II, CII), ubiquinol- cytochrome c oxidoreductase (cytochrome b-c1 complex, complex III, CIII) and cytochrome c oxidase (complex IV, CIV), that cooperate to transfer electrons derived from NADH and succinate to molecular oxygen, creating an electrochem
    517..582     +  CDS            3xFLAG: three tandem FLAG® epitope tags, followed by an enterokinase cleavage site
    595..1131    +  CDS            avrXa10 (fragment): AVX10_XANOO - Experimental evidence at protein level: Swiss-Prot protein existence level 1. Avirulence protein. Induces the hypersensitive response (HR)in rice plants carrying the resistance gene Xa10. Activity depends on the presence of the core repeat domains; replacement with repeat domains from other proteins (AvrBs3 of X.euvesicatoria (AC P14727) or AvrXa7 of this organism) does not elicit the HR. Probably acts as a transcription factor in its host plant (rice) to induce plant resistance or disease. From Xanthomonas oryzae pv. oryzae.
   1147..1638    +  CDS            tadA: TADA_ECOLI - Also known as yfhC. Experimental evidence at protein level: Swiss-Prot protein existence level 1. Catalyzes the deamination of adenosine to inosine at the wobble position 34 of tRNA(Arg2). Essential for cell viability. From Escherichia coli (strain K12).
   1711..2418    +  CDS            mCherry: mCherry is a basic (constitutively fluorescent) red fluorescent protein published in 2004, derived from Discosoma sp.. It is reported to be a very rapidly-maturing monomer with low acid sensitivity.
   2590..2632    +  polyA_signal   bGH poly(A) signal (fragment): bovine growth hormone polyadenylation signal
   2636..2657    +  promoter       SV40 promoter (fragment): SV40 enhancer and early promoter
   2662..2678    +  misc_feature   MCS (fragment): pBluescript multiple cloning site
   2727..2743    -  protein_bind   lac operator: The lac repressor binds to the lac operator to inhibit transcription in E. coli. This inhibition can be relieved by adding lactose or isopropyl-β-D-thiogalactopyranoside (IPTG). lac repressor encoded by lacI
   2751..2781    -  promoter       lac promoter: promoter for the E. coli lac operon
   2796..2817    -  protein_bind   CAP binding site: CAP binding activates transcription in the presence of cAMP. E. coli catabolite activator protein
   2830..2922    -  CDS            lacI (fragment): lac repressor; lacI; The lac repressor binds to the lac operator to inhibit transcription in E. coli. This inhibition can be relieved by adding lactose or isopropyl-β-D-thiogalactopyranoside (IPTG).
   3105..3693    -  rep_origin     ori: high-copy-number ColE1/pMB1/pBR322/pUC origin of replication
   3864..4724    -  CDS            AmpR: β-lactamase; bla; confers resistance to ampicillin, carbenicillin, and related antibiotics
   4725..4829    -  promoter       AmpR promoter: bla
   4900..4944    -  misc_feature   bom (fragment): basis of mobility region from pBR322
   5099..131     +  enhancer       CMV enhancer (across the origin): human cytomegalovirus immediate early enhancer
>Addgene plasmid #235203 | pCMV-COX8 MTS-3xFlag-TALE array-TadA8e(V106W, V28F)-P2A-mCherry-UTR | addgene full sequence | sequence record 479363 | Addgene NGS Result
ATATGCCAAGTACGCCCCCTATTGACGTCAATGACGGTAAATGGCCCGCCTGGCATTATGCCCAGTACAT
GACCTTATGGGACTTTCCTACTTGGCAGTACATCTACGTATTAGTCATCGCTATTACCATGGTGATGCGG
TTTTGGCAGTACATCAATGGGCGTGGATAGCGGTTTGACTCACGGGGATTTCCAAGTCTCCACCCCATTG
ACGTCAATGGGAGTTTGTTTTGGCACCAAAATCAACGGGACTTTCCAAAATGTCGTAACAACTCCGCCCC
ATTGACGCAAATGGGCGGTAGGCGTGTACGGTGGGAGGTCTATATAAGCAGAGCTGGTTTAGTGAACCGT
CAGATCCGCTAGAGATCCGCGGCCGCTAATACGACTCACTATAGGGAGACCCAAGCTGGCTAGCACCGCC
GCCACCATGGCCTCCGTTCTGACCCCGCTGCTGCTGCGTGGCCTGACCGGCTCCGCTCGTCGTCTGCCAG
TTCCGCGTGCGAAAATCCATTCCCTGGACTACAAAGACCATGACGGTGATTATAAAGATCATGACATCGA
TTACAAGGATGACGATGACAAGATGGACATCGCGGACCTCAGGACGCTGGGCTACAGCCAGCAACAGCAA
GAGAAGATCAAGCCCAAAGTAAGGAGCACCGTGGCCCAGCACCACGAGGCCCTGGTGGGTCACGGCTTCA
CCCACGCGCATATCGTTGCTCTGAGCCAACATCCCGCAGCTCTGGGTACCGTTGCGGTGAAGTATCAGGA
CATGATCGCGGCACTGCCTGAAGCTACACACGAAGCCATAGTGGGCGTTGGCAAGCAGTGGAGCGGTGCC
AGAGCGCTTGAGGCACTGTTGACGGTGGCTGGCGAGCTGAGGGGACCGCCACTGCAACTGGACACCGGCC
AACTGCTGAAGATCGCCAAGAGGGGAGGCGTGACGGCGGTGGAGGCCGTGCATGCCTGGAGGAACGCACT
GACCGGCGCGCCCCTGAACAGAGACGCTGGCGTCTCTAGCATCGTGGCCCAGCTGAGCAGACCCGACCCT
GCCCTCGCCGCTCTGACCAACGACCACCTGGTGGCCCTGGCTTGCCTCGGGGGCAGGCCAGCTCTTGACG
CCGTGAAGAAGGGCCTTGGTGGATCCTCTGAGGTGGAGTTTTCCCACGAGTACTGGATGAGACATGCCCT
GACCCTGGCCAAGAGGGCACGCGATGAGAGGGAGTTCCCTGTGGGAGCCGTGCTGGTGCTGAACAATAGA
GTGATCGGCGAGGGCTGGAACAGAGCCATCGGCCTGCACGACCCAACAGCCCATGCCGAAATTATGGCCC
TGAGACAGGGCGGCCTGGTCATGCAGAACTACAGACTGATTGACGCCACCCTGTACGTGACATTCGAGCC
TTGCGTGATGTGCGCCGGCGCCATGATCCACTCTAGGATCGGCCGCGTGGTGTTTGGCTGGAGGAACTCC
AAAAGGGGCGCCGCAGGCTCCCTGATGAACGTGCTGAATTACCCCGGCATGAATCACCGCGTCGAAATTA
CCGAGGGAATCCTGGCAGATGAATGTGCCGCCCTGCTGTGCGATTTCTACCGGATGCCTAGACAGGTGTT
CAATGCTCAGAAGAAGGCCCAGAGCTCCATCAATGGAAGCGGAGCTACTAACTTCAGCCTGCTGAAGCAA
GCTGGAGATGTGGAGGAGAACCCTGGACCTATGGTGAGCAAGGGCGAGGAGGATAACATGGCCATCATCA
AGGAGTTCATGCGCTTCAAGGTGCACATGGAGGGCTCCGTGAACGGCCACGAGTTCGAGATCGAGGGCGA
GGGCGAGGGCCGCCCCTACGAGGGCACCCAGACCGCCAAGCTGAAGGTGACCAAGGGTGGCCCCCTGCCC
TTCGCCTGGGACATCCTGTCCCCTCAGTTCATGTACGGCTCCAAGGCCTACGTGAAGCACCCCGCCGACA
TCCCCGACTACTTGAAGCTGTCCTTCCCCGAGGGCTTCAAGTGGGAGCGCGTGATGAACTTCGAGGACGG
CGGCGTGGTGACCGTGACCCAGGACTCCTCCCTGCAGGACGGCGAGTTCATCTACAAGGTGAAGCTGCGC
GGCACCAACTTCCCCTCCGACGGCCCCGTAATGCAGAAGAAGACCATGGGCTGGGAGGCCTCCTCCGAGC
GGATGTACCCCGAGGACGGCGCCCTGAAGGGCGAGATCAAGCAGAGGCTGAAGCTGAAGGACGGCGGCCA
CTACGACGCTGAGGTCAAGACCACCTACAAGGCCAAGAAGCCCGTGCAGCTGCCCGGCGCCTACAACGTC
AACATCAAGTTGGACATCACCTCCCACAACGAGGACTACACCATCGTGGAACAGTACGAACGCGCCGAGG
GCCGCCACTCCACCGGCGGCATGGACGAGCTGTACAAGTGATCTAGAGGGGTCTTTGTCCTCTGTACTGT
CTCTCTCCTTGCCCCTAACCCAAAAAGCTTCATTTTTCTGTGTAGGCTGCACAAGAGCCTTGATTGAAGA
TATATTCTTTCTGAACAGTATTTAAGGTTTCCAATAAAATGTACACCCCTCAGAAACCGGTGTTTAAACG
AAGACAATAGCAGGCATGCTGGGGATGCGGTGGGCTCTATGGCTTCTGAGGCGGAAAGAACCAGCTGGGG
CTCGATACCGTCGACCTCTAGCTAGAGCTTGGCGTAATCATGGTCATAGCTGTTTCCTGTGTGAAATTGT
TATCCGCTCACAATTCCACACAACATACGAGCCGGAAGCATAAAGTGTAAAGCCTAGGGTGCCTAATGAG
TGAGCTAACTCACATTAATTGCGTTGCGCTCACTGCCCGCTTTCCAGTCGGGAAACCTGTCGTGCCAGCT
GCATTAATGAATCGGCCAACGCGCGGGGAGAGGCGGTTTGCGTATTGGGCGCTCTTCCGCTTCCTCGCTC
ACTGACTCGCTGCGCTCGGTCGTTCGGCTGCGGCGAGCGGTATCAGCTCACTCAAAGGCGGTAATACGGT
TATCCACAGAATCAGGGGATAACGCAGGAAAGAACATGTGAGCAAAAGGCCAGCAAAAGGCCAGGAACCG
TAAAAAGGCCGCGTTGCTGGCGTTTTTCCATAGGCTCCGCCCCCCTGACGAGCATCACAAAAATCGACGC
TCAAGTCAGAGGTGGCGAAACCCGACAGGACTATAAAGATACCAGGCGTTTCCCCCTGGAAGCTCCCTCG
TGCGCTCTCCTGTTCCGACCCTGCCGCTTACCGGATACCTGTCCGCCTTTCTCCCTTCGGGAAGCGTGGC
GCTTTCTCATAGCTCACGCTGTAGGTATCTCAGTTCGGTGTAGGTCGTTCGCTCCAAGCTGGGCTGTGTG
CACGAACCCCCCGTTCAGCCCGACCGCTGCGCCTTATCCGGTAACTATCGTCTTGAGTCCAACCCGGTAA
GACACGACTTATCGCCACTGGCAGCAGCCACTGGTAACAGGATTAGCAGAGCGAGGTATGTAGGCGGTGC
TACAGAGTTCTTGAAGTGGTGGCCTAACTACGGCTACACTAGAAGAACAGTATTTGGTATCTGCGCTCTG
CTGAAGCCAGTTACCTTCGGAAAAAGAGTTGGTAGCTCTTGATCCGGCAAACAAACCACCGCTGGTAGCG
GTGGTTTTTTTGTTTGCAAGCAGCAGATTACGCGCAGAAAAAAAGGATCTCAAGAAGATCCTTTGATCTT
TTCTACGGGGTCTGACGCTCAGTGGAACGAAAACTCACGTTAAGGGATTTTGGTCATGAGATTATCAAAA
AGGATCTTCACCTAGATCCTTTTAAATTAAAAATGAAGTTTTAAATCAATCTAAAGTATATATGAGTAAA
CTTGGTCTGACAGTTACCAATGCTTAATCAGTGAGGCACCTATCTCAGCGATCTGTCTATTTCGTTCATC
CATAGTTGCCTGACTCCCCGTCGTGTAGATAACTACGATACGGGAGGGCTTACCATCTGGCCCCAGTGCT
GCAATGATACCGCGAGACCCACGCTCACCGGCTCCAGATTTATCAGCAATAAACCAGCCAGCCGGAAGGG
CCGAGCGCAGAAGTGGTCCTGCAACTTTATCCGCCTCCATCCAGTCTATTAATTGTTGCCGGGAAGCTAG
AGTAAGTAGTTCGCCAGTTAATAGTTTGCGCAACGTTGTTGCCATTGCTACAGGCATCGTGGTGTCACGC
TCGTCGTTTGGTATGGCTTCATTCAGCTCCGGTTCCCAACGATCAAGGCGAGTTACATGATCCCCCATGT
TGTGCAAAAAAGCGGTTAGCTCCTTCGGTCCTCCGATCGTTGTCAGAAGTAAGTTGGCCGCAGTGTTATC
ACTCATGGTTATGGCAGCACTGCATAATTCTCTTACTGTCATGCCATCCGTAAGATGCTTTTCTGTGACT
GGTGAGTACTCAACCAAGTCATTCTGAGAATAGTGTATGCGGCGACCGAGTTGCTCTTGCCCGGCGTCAA
TACGGGATAATACCGCGCCACATAGCAGAACTTTAAAAGTGCTCATCATTGGAAAACGTTCTTCGGGGCG
AAAACTCTCAAGGATCTTACCGCTGTTGAGATCCAGTTCGATGTAACCCACTCGTGCACCCAACTGATCT
TCAGCATCTTTTACTTTCACCAGCGTTTCTGGGTGAGCAAAAACAGGAAGGCAAAATGCCGCAAAAAAGG
GAATAAGGGCGACACGGAAATGTTGAATACTCATACTCTTCCTTTTTCAATATTATTGAAGCATTTATCA
GGGTTATTGTCTCATGAGCGGATACATATTTGAATGTATTTAGAAAAATAAACAAATAGGGGTTCCGCGC
ACATTTCCCCGAAAAGTGCCACCTGACGTCGACGGATCGGGAGATCGATCTCCCGATCCCCTAGGGTCGA
CTCTCAGTACAATCTGCTCTGATGCCGCATAGTTAAGCCAGTATCTGCTCCCTGCTTGTGTGTTGGAGGT
CGCTGAGTAGTGCGCGAGCAAAATTTAAGCTACAACAAGGCAAGGCTTGACCGACAATTGCATGAAGAAT
CTGCTTAGGGTTAGGCGTTTTGCGCTGCTTCGCGATGTACGGGCCAGATATACGCGTTGACATTGATTAT
TGACTAGTTATTAATAGTAATCAATTACGGGGTCATTAGTTCATAGCCCATATATGGAGTTCCGCGTTAC
ATAACTTACGGTAAATGGCCCGCCTGGCTGACCGCCCAACGACCCCCGCCCATTGACGTCAATAATGACG
TATGTTCCCATAGTAACGCCAATAGGGACTTTCCATTGACGTCAATGGGTGGAGTATTTACGGTAAACTG
CCCACTTGGCAGTACATCAAGTGTATC
